LOCUS       Exported 7084 bp ds-DNA circular SYN 12-MAY-2021
DEFINITION  Lentiviral expression of shRNA targeting BNIP3.
ACCESSION   .
VERSION     .
KEYWORDS    pLKO-sh-BNIP3-FL
SOURCE      synthetic DNA construct
  ORGANISM  synthetic DNA construct
REFERENCE   1 (bases 1 to 7084)
  TITLE     Gordon Lab plasmids
REFERENCE   2 (bases 1 to 7084)
  AUTHORS   .
  TITLE     Direct Submission
  JOURNAL   Exported May 12, 2021 from SnapGene Server 1.1.58
            http://www.snapgene.com
FEATURES             Location/Qualifiers
     source          1..7084
                     /organism="synthetic DNA construct"
                     /mol_type="other DNA"
     rep_origin      21..609
                     /direction=RIGHT
                     /label=ori
                     /note="high-copy-number ColE1/pMB1/pBR322/pUC origin of
                     replication"
     primer_bind     510..529
                     /label=pBR322ori-F
                     /note="pBR322 origin, forward primer"
     primer_bind     763..780
                     /label=L4440
                     /note="L4440 vector, forward primer"
     protein_bind    897..918
                     /label=CAP binding site
                     /bound_moiety="E. coli catabolite activator protein"
                     /note="CAP binding activates transcription in the presence
                     of cAMP."
     promoter        933..963
                     /label=lac promoter
                     /note="promoter for the E. coli lac operon"
     protein_bind    971..987
                     /label=lac operator
                     /bound_moiety="lac repressor encoded by lacI"
                     /note="The lac repressor binds to the lac operator to
                     inhibit transcription in E. coli. This inhibition can be
                     relieved by adding lactose or
                     isopropyl-beta-D-thiogalactopyranoside (IPTG)."
     primer_bind     976..998
                     /label=M13/pUC Reverse
                     /note="In lacZ gene"
     primer_bind     995..1011
                     /label=M13 rev
                     /note="common sequencing primer, one of multiple similar
                     variants"
     primer_bind     995..1011
                     /label=M13 Reverse
                     /note="In lacZ gene. Also called M13-rev"
     primer_bind     1030..1050
                     /label=T3
                     /note="T3 promoter, forward primer"
     promoter        1032..1050
                     /label=T3 promoter
                     /note="promoter for bacteriophage T3 RNA polymerase"
     promoter        1078..1304
                     /label=RSV promoter
                     /note="Rous sarcoma virus enhancer/promoter"
     LTR             1305..1485
                     /label=5' LTR (truncated)
                     /note="truncated 5' long terminal repeat (LTR) from HIV-1"
     misc_feature    1532..1657
                     /label=HIV-1 Psi
                     /note="packaging signal of human immunodeficiency virus
                     type 1"
     misc_feature    2150..2383
                     /label=RRE
                     /note="The Rev response element (RRE) of HIV-1 allows for
                     Rev-dependent mRNA export from the nucleus to the
                     cytoplasm."
     CDS             2568..2612
                     /codon_start=1
                     /product="antigenic peptide corresponding to amino acids
                     655 to 669 of the HIV envelope protein gp41 (Lutje Hulsik
                     et al., 2013)"
                     /label=gp41 peptide
                     /note="recognized by the 2H10 single-chain llama nanobody"
                     /translation="KNEQELLELDKWASL"
     promoter        2910..3150
                     /label=U6 promoter
                     /note="RNA polymerase III promoter for human U6 snRNA"
     primer_bind     2910..2930
                     /label=hU6-F
                     /note="Human U6 promoter, forward primer"
     primer_bind     3081..3100
                     /label=LKO.1 5'
                     /note="Human U6 promoter, forward primer"
     misc_feature    3255..3372
                     /label=cPPT/CTS
                     /note="central polypurine tract and central termination
                     sequence of HIV-1"
     promoter        3421..3931
                     /label=hPGK promoter
                     /note="human phosphoglycerate kinase 1 promoter"
     primer_bind     3850..3868
                     /label=hPGK-F
                     /note="Human PGK promoter, forward primer"
     CDS             3953..4552
                     /codon_start=1
                     /gene="pac from Streptomyces alboniger"
                     /product="puromycin N-acetyltransferase"
                     /label=PuroR
                     /note="confers resistance to puromycin"
                     /translation="MTEYKPTVRLATRDDVPRAVRTLAAAFADYPATRHTVDPDRHIER
                     VTELQELFLTRVGLDIGKVWVADDGAAVAVWTTPESVEAGAVFAEIGPRMAELSGSRLA
                     AQQQMEGLLAPHRPKEPAWFLATVGVSPDHQGKGLGSAVVLPGVEAAERAGVPAFLETS
                     APRNLPFYERLGFTVTADVEVPEGPRTWCMTRKPGA"
     primer_bind     complement(3953..3972)
                     /label=Puro-R
                     /note="Puromycin resistance gene, reverse primer. Also
                     called puro-variant-R"
     primer_bind     4449..4469
                     /label=Puro-F
                     /note="Puromycin resistance gene, forward primer"
     LTR             4680..4913
                     /label=3' LTR (Delta-U3)
                     /note="self-inactivating 3' long terminal repeat (LTR) from
                     HIV-1"
     polyA_signal    4985..5106
                     /label=SV40 poly(A) signal
                     /note="SV40 polyadenylation signal"
     primer_bind     complement(5022..5041)
                     /label=SV40pA-R
                     /note="SV40 polyA, reverse primer"
     primer_bind     5076..5095
                     /label=EBV-rev
                     /note="SV40 polyA terminator, reverse primer"
     rep_origin      5146..5281
                     /label=SV40 ori
                     /note="SV40 origin of replication"
     primer_bind     5208..5227
                     /label=SV40pro-F
                     /note="SV40 promoter/origin, forward primer"
     primer_bind     complement(5301..5320)
                     /label=T7
                     /note="T7 promoter, forward primer"
     promoter        complement(5302..5320)
                     /label=T7 promoter
                     /note="promoter for bacteriophage T7 RNA polymerase"
     primer_bind     complement(5330..5347)
                     /label=M13 Forward
                     /note="In lacZ gene. Also called M13-F20 or M13 (-21)
                     Forward"
     primer_bind     complement(5330..5346)
                     /label=M13 fwd
                     /note="common sequencing primer, one of multiple similar
                     variants"
     primer_bind     complement(5339..5361)
                     /label=M13/pUC Forward
                     /note="In lacZ gene"
     rep_origin      5488..5943
                     /direction=RIGHT
                     /label=f1 ori
                     /note="f1 bacteriophage origin of replication; arrow
                     indicates direction of (+) strand synthesis"
     primer_bind     complement(5575..5594)
                     /label=F1ori-R
                     /note="F1 origin, reverse primer"
     primer_bind     5785..5806
                     /label=F1ori-F
                     /note="F1 origin, forward primer"
     promoter        5969..6073
                     /gene="bla"
                     /label=AmpR promoter
     CDS             6074..6934
                     /codon_start=1
                     /gene="bla"
                     /product="beta-lactamase"
                     /label=AmpR
                     /note="confers resistance to ampicillin, carbenicillin, and
                     related antibiotics"
                     /translation="MSIQHFRVALIPFFAAFCLPVFAHPETLVKVKDAEDQLGARVGYI
                     ELDLNSGKILESFRPEERFPMMSTFKVLLCGAVLSRIDAGQEQLGRRIHYSQNDLVEYS
                     PVTEKHLTDGMTVRELCSAAITMSDNTAANLLLTTIGGPKELTAFLHNMGDHVTRLDRW
                     EPELNEAIPNDERDTTMPVAMATTLRKLLTGELLTLASRQQLIDWMEADKVAGPLLRSA
                     LPAGWFIADKSGAGERGSRGIIAALGPDGKPSRIVVIYTTGSQATMDERNRQIAEIGAS
                     LIKHW"
     primer_bind     complement(6292..6311)
                     /label=Amp-R
                     /note="Ampicillin resistance gene, reverse primer"
ORIGIN
        1 gaaaagatca aaggatcttc ttgagatcct ttttttctgc gcgtaatctg ctgcttgcaa
       61 acaaaaaaac caccgctacc agcggtggtt tgtttgccgg atcaagagct accaactctt
      121 tttccgaagg taactggctt cagcagagcg cagataccaa atactgttct tctagtgtag
      181 ccgtagttag gccaccactt caagaactct gtagcaccgc ctacatacct cgctctgcta
      241 atcctgttac cagtggctgc tgccagtggc gataagtcgt gtcttaccgg gttggactca
      301 agacgatagt taccggataa ggcgcagcgg tcgggctgaa cggggggttc gtgcacacag
      361 cccagcttgg agcgaacgac ctacaccgaa ctgagatacc tacagcgtga gctatgagaa
      421 agcgccacgc ttcccgaagg gagaaaggcg gacaggtatc cggtaagcgg cagggtcgga
      481 acaggagagc gcacgaggga gcttccaggg ggaaacgcct ggtatcttta tagtcctgtc
      541 gggtttcgcc acctctgact tgagcgtcga tttttgtgat gctcgtcagg ggggcggagc
      601 ctatggaaaa acgccagcaa cgcggccttt ttacggttcc tggccttttg ctggcctttt
      661 gctcacatgt tctttcctgc gttatcccct gattctgtgg ataaccgtat taccgccttt
      721 gagtgagctg ataccgctcg ccgcagccga acgaccgagc gcagcgagtc agtgagcgag
      781 gaagcggaag agcgcccaat acgcaaaccg cctctccccg cgcgttggcc gattcattaa
      841 tgcagctggc acgacaggtt tcccgactgg aaagcgggca gtgagcgcaa cgcaattaat
      901 gtgagttagc tcactcatta ggcaccccag gctttacact ttatgcttcc ggctcgtatg
      961 ttgtgtggaa ttgtgagcgg ataacaattt cacacaggaa acagctatga ccatgattac
     1021 gccaagcgcg caattaaccc tcactaaagg gaacaaaagc tggagctgca agcttaatgt
     1081 agtcttatgc aatactcttg tagtcttgca acatggtaac gatgagttag caacatgcct
     1141 tacaaggaga gaaaaagcac cgtgcatgcc gattggtgga agtaaggtgg tacgatcgtg
     1201 ccttattagg aaggcaacag acgggtctga catggattgg acgaaccact gaattgccgc
     1261 attgcagaga tattgtattt aagtgcctag ctcgatacat aaacgggtct ctctggttag
     1321 accagatctg agcctgggag ctctctggct aactagggaa cccactgctt aagcctcaat
     1381 aaagcttgcc ttgagtgctt caagtagtgt gtgcccgtct gttgtgtgac tctggtaact
     1441 agagatccct cagacccttt tagtcagtgt ggaaaatctc tagcagtggc gcccgaacag
     1501 ggacttgaaa gcgaaaggga aaccagagga gctctctcga cgcaggactc ggcttgctga
     1561 agcgcgcacg gcaagaggcg aggggcggcg actggtgagt acgccaaaaa ttttgactag
     1621 cggaggctag aaggagagag atgggtgcga gagcgtcagt attaagcggg ggagaattag
     1681 atcgcgatgg gaaaaaattc ggttaaggcc agggggaaag aaaaaatata aattaaaaca
     1741 tatagtatgg gcaagcaggg agctagaacg attcgcagtt aatcctggcc tgttagaaac
     1801 atcagaaggc tgtagacaaa tactgggaca gctacaacca tcccttcaga caggatcaga
     1861 agaacttaga tcattatata atacagtagc aaccctctat tgtgtgcatc aaaggataga
     1921 gataaaagac accaaggaag ctttagacaa gatagaggaa gagcaaaaca aaagtaagac
     1981 caccgcacag caagcggccg ctgatcttca gacctggagg aggagatatg agggacaatt
     2041 ggagaagtga attatataaa tataaagtag taaaaattga accattagga gtagcaccca
     2101 ccaaggcaaa gagaagagtg gtgcagagag aaaaaagagc agtgggaata ggagctttgt
     2161 tccttgggtt cttgggagca gcaggaagca ctatgggcgc agcgtcaatg acgctgacgg
     2221 tacaggccag acaattattg tctggtatag tgcagcagca gaacaatttg ctgagggcta
     2281 ttgaggcgca acagcatctg ttgcaactca cagtctgggg catcaagcag ctccaggcaa
     2341 gaatcctggc tgtggaaaga tacctaaagg atcaacagct cctggggatt tggggttgct
     2401 ctggaaaact catttgcacc actgctgtgc cttggaatgc tagttggagt aataaatctc
     2461 tggaacagat ttggaatcac acgacctgga tggagtggga cagagaaatt aacaattaca
     2521 caagcttaat acactcctta attgaagaat cgcaaaacca gcaagaaaag aatgaacaag
     2581 aattattgga attagataaa tgggcaagtt tgtggaattg gtttaacata acaaattggc
     2641 tgtggtatat aaaattattc ataatgatag taggaggctt ggtaggttta agaatagttt
     2701 ttgctgtact ttctatagtg aatagagtta ggcagggata ttcaccatta tcgtttcaga
     2761 cccacctccc aaccccgagg ggacccgaca ggcccgaagg aatagaagaa gaaggtggag
     2821 agagagacag agacagatcc attcgattag tgaacggatc tcgacggtat cgatcacgag
     2881 actagcctcg agcggccgcc cccttcaccg agggcctatt tcccatgatt ccttcatatt
     2941 tgcatatacg atacaaggct gttagagaga taattggaat taatttgact gtaaacacaa
     3001 agatattagt acaaaatacg tgacgtagaa agtaataatt tcttgggtag tttgcagttt
     3061 taaaattatg ttttaaaatg gactatcata tgcttaccgt aacttgaaag tatttcgatt
     3121 tcttggcttt atatatcttg tggaaaggac gaaacaccgg aagacaccac aagataccaa
     3181 cctcgaggtt ggtatcttgt ggtgtctttt tttgaattct cgacctcgag acaaatggca
     3241 gtattcatcc acaattttaa aagaaaaggg gggattgggg ggtacagtgc aggggaaaga
     3301 atagtagaca taatagcaac agacatacaa actaaagaat tacaaaaaca aattacaaaa
     3361 attcaaaatt ttcgggttta ttacagggac agcagagatc cactttggcc gcggctcgag
     3421 ggggttgggg ttgcgccttt tccaaggcag ccctgggttt gcgcagggac gcggctgctc
     3481 tgggcgtggt tccgggaaac gcagcggcgc cgaccctggg tctcgcacat tcttcacgtc
     3541 cgttcgcagc gtcacccgga tcttcgccgc tacccttgtg ggccccccgg cgacgcttcc
     3601 tgctccgccc ctaagtcggg aaggttcctt gcggttcgcg gcgtgccgga cgtgacaaac
     3661 ggaagccgca cgtctcacta gtaccctcgc agacggacag cgccagggag caatggcagc
     3721 gcgccgaccg cgatgggctg tggccaatag cggctgctca gcagggcgcg ccgagagcag
     3781 cggccgggaa ggggcggtgc gggaggcggg gtgtggggcg gtagtgtggg ccctgttcct
     3841 gcccgcgcgg tgttccgcat tctgcaagcc tccggagcgc acgtcggcag tcggctccct
     3901 cgttgaccga atcaccgacc tctctcccca gggggatcca ccggagctta ccatgaccga
     3961 gtacaagccc acggtgcgcc tcgccacccg cgacgacgtc cccagggccg tacgcaccct
     4021 cgccgccgcg ttcgccgact accccgccac gcgccacacc gtcgatccgg accgccacat
     4081 cgagcgggtc accgagctgc aagaactctt cctcacgcgc gtcgggctcg acatcggcaa
     4141 ggtgtgggtc gcggacgacg gcgccgcggt ggcggtctgg accacgccgg agagcgtcga
     4201 agcgggggcg gtgttcgccg agatcggccc gcgcatggcc gagttgagcg gttcccggct
     4261 ggccgcgcag caacagatgg aaggcctcct ggcgccgcac cggcccaagg agcccgcgtg
     4321 gttcctggcc accgtcggcg tctcgcccga ccaccagggc aagggtctgg gcagcgccgt
     4381 cgtgctcccc ggagtggagg cggccgagcg cgccggggtg cccgccttcc tggagacctc
     4441 cgcgccccgc aacctcccct tctacgagcg gctcggcttc accgtcaccg ccgacgtcga
     4501 ggtgcccgaa ggaccgcgca cctggtgcat gacccgcaag cccggtgcct gacgcccgcc
     4561 ccacgacccg cagcgcccga ccgaaaggag cgcacgaccc catgcatcgg tacctttaag
     4621 accaatgact tacaaggcag ctgtagatct tagccacttt ttaaaagaaa aggggggact
     4681 ggaagggcta attcactccc aacgaagaca agatctgctt tttgcttgta ctgggtctct
     4741 ctggttagac cagatctgag cctgggagct ctctggctaa ctagggaacc cactgcttaa
     4801 gcctcaataa agcttgcctt gagtgcttca agtagtgtgt gcccgtctgt tgtgtgactc
     4861 tggtaactag agatccctca gaccctttta gtcagtgtgg aaaatctcta gcagtagtag
     4921 ttcatgtcat cttattattc agtatttata acttgcaaag aaatgaatat cagagagtga
     4981 gaggaacttg tttattgcag cttataatgg ttacaaataa agcaatagca tcacaaattt
     5041 cacaaataaa gcattttttt cactgcattc tagttgtggt ttgtccaaac tcatcaatgt
     5101 atcttatcat gtctggctct agctatcccg cccctaactc cgcccatccc gcccctaact
     5161 ccgcccagtt ccgcccattc tccgccccat ggctgactaa ttttttttat ttatgcagag
     5221 gccgaggccg cctcggcctc tgagctattc cagaagtagt gaggaggctt ttttggaggc
     5281 ctagggacgt acccaattcg ccctatagtg agtcgtatta cgcgcgctca ctggccgtcg
     5341 ttttacaacg tcgtgactgg gaaaaccctg gcgttaccca acttaatcgc cttgcagcac
     5401 atcccccttt cgccagctgg cgtaatagcg aagaggcccg caccgatcgc ccttcccaac
     5461 agttgcgcag cctgaatggc gaatgggnnn nnnnnnnnnn nnnnnnnnnn nnnnnnnnnn
     5521 nnnnnnnnnn nnnnnnnnnn nnnnnnnnnn nnnnnnnnnn nnnnnnnnnn nnnnnnnnnn
     5581 nnnnnnnnnn nnnnnnnnnn nnnnnnnnnn ncnnnnnnnn nnnnnnnnnn nnnnnnnnnn
     5641 nnnnnnnnnn nnnnnnnnnn nnnnnnnnnn nnnnnnnnnn nnnnnnnnnn nnnnnnnnnn
     5701 nnnannnnnn nnnnnnnnnn nnnnnnnnnn nnnnnnnnnn nnnnnnnnnn nnncctttga
     5761 cgttggagtc cacgttcttt aatagtggac tcttgttcca aactggaaca acactcaacc
     5821 ctatctcggt ctattctttt gatttataag ggattttgcc gatttcggcc tattggttaa
     5881 aaaatgagct gatttaacaa aaatttaacg cgaattttaa caaaatatta acgcttacaa
     5941 tttaggtggc acttttcggg gaaatgtgcg cggaacccct atttgtttat ttttctaaat
     6001 acattcaaat atgtatccgc tcatgagaca ataaccctga taaatgcttc aataatattg
     6061 aaaaaggaag agtatgagta ttcaacattt ccgtgtcgcc cttattccct tttttgcggc
     6121 attttgcctt cctgtttttg ctcacccaga aacgctggtg aaagtaaaag atgctgaaga
     6181 tcagttgggt gcacgagtgg gttacatcga actggatctc aacagcggta agatccttga
     6241 gagttttcgc cccgaagaac gttttccaat gatgagcact tttaaagttc tgctatgtgg
     6301 cgcggtatta tcccgtattg acgccgggca agagcaactc ggtcgccgca tacactattc
     6361 tcagaatgac ttggttgagt actcaccagt cacagaaaag catcttacgg atggcatgac
     6421 agtaagagaa ttatgcagtg ctgccataac catgagtgat aacactgcgg ccaacttact
     6481 tctgacaacg atcggaggac cgaaggagct aaccgctttt ttgcacaaca tgggggatca
     6541 tgtaactcgc cttgatcgtt gggaaccgga gctgaatgaa gccataccaa acgacgagcg
     6601 tgacaccacg atgcctgtag caatggcaac aacgttgcgc aaactattaa ctggcgaact
     6661 acttactcta gcttcccggc aacaattaat agactggatg gaggcggata aagttgcagg
     6721 accacttctg cgctcggccc ttccggctgg ctggtttatt gctgataaat ctggagccgg
     6781 tgagcgtggg tctcgcggta tcattgcagc actggggcca gatggtaagc cctcccgtat
     6841 cgtagttatc tacacgacgg ggagtcaggc aactatggat gaacgaaata gacagatcgc
     6901 tgagataggt gcctcactga ttaagcattg gtaactgtca gaccaagttt actcatatat
     6961 actttagatt gatttaaaac ttcattttta atttaaaagg atctaggtga agatcctttt
     7021 tgataatctc atgaccaaaa tcccttaacg tgagttttcg ttccactgag cgtcagaccc
     7081 cgta
//
