[The description below was written by a language model from this plasmid's Addgene catalogue record and the feature table of its GenBank file.]
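Description:
pLKO-sh-BNIP3-FL is a lentiviral shRNA vector built on the pLKO.1-puro backbone, designed to knock down human BNIP3 in mammalian cells. The circular plasmid is about 7.1 kb. In E. coli it replicates from a high-copy ColE1/pUC-type origin and is selected through the beta-lactamase (AmpR) gene. It also carries an f1 phage origin, an SV40 origin, and leftover lac, T3 and T7 elements from the cloning backbone.

The payload is a 58 bp hairpin-encoding oligonucleotide cassette placed directly downstream of the human U6 promoter, an RNA polymerase III promoter suited to producing short, precisely initiated transcripts. The cassette was cloned between AgeI and EcoRI, and the AgeI site was destroyed in the process. The hairpin itself is not annotated in the feature table, but it would lie in the gap between the U6 promoter and the cPPT/CTS element.

The surrounding viral framework has a third-generation layout. An RSV promoter is fused to a truncated HIV-1 5' LTR and drives genomic RNA production in packaging cells without Tat. The Psi signal directs encapsidation, the RRE supports Rev-dependent nuclear export, and the cPPT/CTS aids nuclear import of the reverse-transcribed genome. The 3' LTR has a U3 deletion that makes the integrated provirus self-inactivating, and it is followed by an SV40 polyadenylation signal. A separate hPGK promoter drives puromycin N-acetyltransferase, so transduced cells can be selected with puromycin.

The construct is used to make lentiviral particles for stable BNIP3 silencing. The "FL" in the name may indicate targeting of a full-length BNIP3 transcript, but the record does not explain it.
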