Addgene plasmid #100771: pLKO-sh-BNIP3-FL
Purpose: Lentiviral expression of shRNA targeting BNIP3
Depositing lab: Joseph Gordon. Depositing organization: University of Manitoba.
Backbone
  Vector backbone: pLKO.1-puro
  Backbone manufacturer: Addgene
  Backbone size w/o insert (bp): 7032
  Vector type: Mammalian Expression, Lentiviral
  Selectable markers: Puromycin
Growth in bacteria
  Bacterial resistance: Ampicillin, 100 μg/mL
  Growth temperature: 37°C
  Growth strain: NEB Stable
  Copy number: High Copy
Gene/Insert
  Gene/Insert name: Lenti-sh-BNIP3-FL
  gRNA/shRNA sequence: GACACCACAAGATACCAAC
  Species: H. sapiens (human)
  Insert size (bp): 58
  Promoter: hU6
  Cloning method: Restriction Enzyme; 5′ cloning site AgeI (destroyed during cloning); 3′ cloning site EcoRI (not destroyed)
  Sequencing primers: 5′ pLKO-sh-FW:Cgtgacgtagaaagtaataatttcttgg; 3′ pLKO-sh-RVS:ttgtatgtctgttgctattatgtc
Terms and licenses: Academic/Nonprofit Terms; Industry Terms: Not Available to Industry
How to cite: pLKO-sh-BNIP3-FL was a gift from Joseph Gordon (Addgene plasmid # 100771 ; http://n2t.net/addgene:100771 ; RRID:Addgene_100771)
